Addgene plasmid #87619: pcDNA3.1-STIM1-Venus-173-C
Purpose: Full-length STIM1 fused to C-terminal Venus (YFP) fragment; for BiFC.
Depositing lab: Jin Zhang. Depositing organization: University of California, San Diego (UCSD). Publication: RefSOFI for Mapping Nanoscale Organization of Protein-Protein Interactions in Living Cells. Hertel F, Mo GC, Duwe S, Dedecker P, Zhang J. Cell Rep. 2016 Jan 12;14(2):390-400. doi: 10.1016/j.celrep.2015.12.036. Epub 2015 Dec 31. PubMed 26748717.
Backbone
  Vector backbone: pcDNA3.1
  Backbone manufacturer: Invitrogen
  Backbone size w/o insert (bp): 5500
  Total vector size (bp): 7707
  Vector type: Mammalian Expression
  Selectable markers: Neomycin (select with G418)
Growth in bacteria
  Bacterial resistance: Ampicillin, 100 μg/mL
  Growth temperature: 37°C
  Growth strain: DH5alpha
  Copy number: High Copy
Gene/Insert
  Gene/Insert name: STIM1-Venus173-C
  Species: H. sapiens (human), Synthetic
  Insert size (bp): 2295
  Entrez Gene: STIM1 (a.k.a. D11S4896E, GOK, IMD10, STRMK, TAM, TAM1)
  Promoter: CMV
  Cloning method: Restriction Enzyme; 5′ cloning site BamHI (unknown if destroyed); 3′ cloning site EcoRI (unknown if destroyed)
  Sequencing primers: 5′ T7 forward; 3′ BGH reverse
Resource information
  A portion of this plasmid was derived from a plasmid made by: STIM1 cDNA provided by Dr. Paul Worley (Johns Hopkins)
Terms and licenses: Academic/Nonprofit Terms; Industry Terms: Not Available to Industry
How to cite: pcDNA3.1-STIM1-Venus-173-C was a gift from Jin Zhang (Addgene plasmid # 87619 ; http://n2t.net/addgene:87619 ; RRID:Addgene_87619)
