[The description below was written by a language model from this plasmid's Addgene catalogue record and pLannotate feature annotations shown in this document.]
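Description:
pcDNA3.1-STIM1-Venus-173-C is a mammalian expression plasmid of about 7.7 kb, built on the Invitrogen pcDNA3.1 backbone. It encodes full-length human STIM1 fused at its C-terminus to the C-terminal fragment of the yellow fluorescent protein Venus. The roughly 2.3 kb insert was cloned between BamHI and EcoRI sites. In the sequenced record, the STIM1 coding sequence is followed by a short linker region and then a roughly 200 bp Venus segment. The annotation software matched this segment to part of the VC155 BiFC fragment, which is consistent with a fragment starting near residue 173, as the name implies. Transcription is driven by the CMV immediate-early enhancer and promoter and terminated by the bovine growth hormone polyadenylation signal. A T7 promoter lies just upstream of the insert and can serve as a sequencing primer site, as can the BGH region downstream.

In E. coli the plasmid is maintained at high copy through a ColE1/pUC-type origin and selected with ampicillin via β-lactamase; an f1 origin is also present. For stable mammalian lines, an SV40 promoter drives a neomycin phosphotransferase cassette with an SV40 poly(A) signal, giving G418 resistance. Short annotated hits to ble, lacI, bom and an HIV-1 LTR are fragmentary matches within backbone sequence, not functional elements.

The construct is one half of a bimolecular fluorescence complementation (BiFC) pair. The Venus fragment is non-fluorescent alone and regains fluorescence only when an interacting partner carrying the complementary N-terminal Venus fragment brings the two pieces together. The associated publication used this kind of approach to map the nanoscale organisation of protein-protein interactions in living cells. The record does not name the partner construct.
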