Features (pLannotate 1.2.2; 21 found; start..end, strand, type, name):
      1..2055    +  CDS            STIM1: STIM1_HUMAN - Also known as GOK From Homo sapiens (Human).
   2092..2292    +  CDS            VC155 (fragment): C-terminal fragment of mVenus for use in bimolecular fluorescence complementation (BiFC) (Kodama and Hu, 2010)
   2372..2596    +  polyA_signal   bGH poly(A) signal: bovine growth hormone polyadenylation signal
   2600..2621    +  promoter       SV40 promoter (fragment): SV40 enhancer and early promoter
   2642..3070    +  rep_origin     f1 ori (sequence partly withheld): f1 bacteriophage origin of replication; arrow indicates direction of (+) strand synthesis
   3084..3413    +  promoter       SV40 promoter: SV40 enhancer and early promoter
   3480..4271    +  CDS            neo: KKA2_KLEPN - Also known as kan, nptII. Experimental evidence at protein level: Swiss-Prot protein existence level 1. Resistance to kanamycin, neomycin, paromomycin, ribostamycin, butirosin and gentamicin B. From Klebsiella pneumoniae.
   4295..4453    +  CDS            ble (fragment): BLE_KLEPN - Experimental evidence at protein level: Swiss-Prot protein existence level 1. Binding protein with a strong affinity to the bleomycin family of antibiotics. Binds to CL990; an antimitotic-antibiotic compound. From Klebsiella pneumoniae.
   4448..4569    +  polyA_signal   SV40 poly(A) signal: SV40 polyadenylation signal
   4642..4658    -  protein_bind   lac operator: The lac repressor binds to the lac operator to inhibit transcription in E. coli. This inhibition can be relieved by adding lactose or isopropyl-β-D-thiogalactopyranoside (IPTG). lac repressor encoded by lacI
   4666..4696    -  promoter       lac promoter: promoter for the E. coli lac operon
   4711..4732    -  protein_bind   CAP binding site: CAP binding activates transcription in the presence of cAMP. E. coli catabolite activator protein
   4745..4837    -  CDS            lacI (fragment): lac repressor; lacI; The lac repressor binds to the lac operator to inhibit transcription in E. coli. This inhibition can be relieved by adding lactose or isopropyl-β-D-thiogalactopyranoside (IPTG).
   5020..5608    -  rep_origin     ori: high-copy-number ColE1/pMB1/pBR322/pUC origin of replication
   5779..6639    -  CDS            AmpR: β-lactamase; bla; confers resistance to ampicillin, carbenicillin, and related antibiotics
   6640..6744    -  promoter       AmpR promoter: bla
   6803..6855    -  misc_feature   bom (fragment): basis of mobility region from pBR322
   7010..7389    +  enhancer       CMV enhancer: human cytomegalovirus immediate early enhancer
   7390..7593    +  promoter       CMV promoter: human cytomegalovirus (CMV) immediate early promoter
   7589..7622    +  LTR            5' LTR (truncated) (fragment): truncated 5' long terminal repeat (LTR) from HIV-1
   7638..7656    +  promoter       T7 promoter: promoter for bacteriophage T7 RNA polymerase
>Addgene plasmid #87619 | pcDNA3.1-STIM1-Venus-173-C | addgene full sequence | sequence record 176144 | Addgene NGS Result
ATGGATGTATGCGTCCGTCTTGCCCTGTGGCTCCTCTGGGGTCTCCTCCTGCACCAAGGCCAGTCGCTCA
GCCATAGTCACAGTGAGAAGGCGACAGGAACCAGCTCGGGGGCCAACTCTGAGGAGTCCACTGCAGCAGA
GTTTTGCCGAATTGACAAGCCCCTGTGTCACAGTGAGGATGAGAAACTCAGCTTCGAGGCAGTCCGTAAC
ATCCACAAACTGATGGACGATGATGCCAATGGTGATGTGGATGTGGAAGAAAGTGATGAGTTCCTGAGGG
AAGACCTCAATTACCATGACCCAACAGTGAAACACAGCACCTTCCATGGTGAGGATAAGCTCATCAGCGT
GGAGGACCTGTGGAAGGCATGGAAGTCATCAGAAGTATACAATTGGACCGTGGATGAGGTGGTACAGTGG
CTGATCACATATGTGGAGCTGCCTCAGTATGAGGAGACCTTCCGGAAGCTGCAGCTCAGTGGCCATGCCA
TGCCAAGGCTGGCTGTCACCAACACCACCATGACAGGGACTGTGCTGAAGATGACAGACCGGAGTCATCG
GCAGAAGCTGCAGCTGAAGGCTCTGGATACAGTGCTCTTTGGGCCTCCTCTCTTGACTCGCCATAATCAC
CTCAAGGACTTCATGCTGGTGGTGTCTATCGTTATTGGTGTGGGCGGCTGCTGGTTTGCCTATATCCAGA
ACCGTTACTCCAAGGAGCACATGAAGAAGATGATGAAGGACTTGGAGGGGTTACACCGAGCTGAGCAGAG
TCTGCATGACCTTCAGGAAAGGCTGCACAAGGCCCAGGAGGAGCACCGCACAGTGGAGGTGGAGAAGGTC
CATCTGGAAAAGAAGCTGCGCGATGAGATCAACCTTGCTAAGCAGGAAGCCCAGCGGCTGAAGGAGCTGC
GGGAGGGTACTGAGAATGAGCGGAGCCGCCAAAAATATGCTGAGGAGGAGTTGGAGCAGGTTCGGGAGGC
CTTGAGGAAAGCAGAGAAGGAGCTAGAATCTCACAGCTCATGGTATGCTCCAGAGGCCCTTCAGAAGTGG
CTGCAGCTGACACATGAGGTGGAGGTGCAATATTACAACATCAAGAAGCAAAATGCTGAGAAGCAGCTGC
TGGTGGCCAAGGAGGGGGCTGAGAAGATAAAAAAGAAGAGAAACACACTCTTTGGCACCTTCCACGTGGC
CCACAGCTCTTCCCTGGATGATGTAGATCATAAAATTCTAACAGCTAAGCAAGCACTGAGCGAGGCGACA
GCAGCATTGCGGGAGCGCCTGCACCGCTGGCAACAGATCGAGATCCTCTGTGGCTTCCAGATTGTCAACA
ACCCTGGCATCCACTCACTGGTGGCTGCCCTCAACATAGACCCCAGCTGGATGGGCAGTACACGCCCCAA
CCCTGCTCACTTCATCATGACTGACGACGTGGATGACATGGATGAGGAGATTGTGTCTCCCTTGTCCATG
CAGTCCCCTAGCCTGCAGAGCAGTGTTCGGCAGCGCCTGACGGAGCCACAGCATGGCCTGGGATCTCAGA
GGGATTTGACCCATTCCGATTCGGAGTCCTCCCTCCACATGAGTGACCGCCAGCGTGTGGCCCCCAAACC
TCCTCAGATGAGCCGTGCTGCAGACGAGGCTCTCAATGCCATGACTTCCAATGGCAGCCACCGGCTGATC
GAGGGGGTCCACCCAGGGTCTCTGGTGGAGAAACTGCCTGACAGCCCTGCCCTGGCCAAGAAGGCATTAC
TGGCGCTGAACCATGGGCTGGACAAGGCCCACAGCCTGATGGAGCTGAGCCCCTCAGCCCCACCTGGTGG
CTCTCCACATTTGGATTCTTCCCGTTCTCACAGCCCCAGCTCCCCAGACCCAGACACACCATCTCCAGTT
GGGGACAGCCGAGCCCTGCAAGCCAGCCGAAACACACGCATTCCCCACCTGGCTGGCAAGAAGGCTGTGG
CTGAGGAGGATAATGGCTCTATTGGCGAGGAAACAGACTCCAGCCCAGGCCGGAAGAAGTTTCCTCTCAA
AATCTTTAAGAAGCCTCTTAAGAAGGGTACCGGAGGTGGAGGTAGCGGAGGTGGAGGTAGTGAGGACGGC
GGCGTGCAGCTCGCCGACCACTACCAGCAGAACACCCCCATCGGCGACGGCCCCGTGCTGCTGCCCGACA
ACCACTACCTGAGCTACCAGTCCAAGCTGAGCAAAGACCCCAACGAGAAGCGCGATCACATGGTCCTGCT
GGAGTTCGTGACCGCCGCCGGGATCACTCTCGGCATGGACGAGCTGTACAAGTAAGAATTCTGCAGATAT
CCAGCACAGTGGCGGCCGCTCGAGTCTAGAGGGCCCGTTTAAACCCGCTGATCAGCCTCGACTGTGCCTT
CTAGTTGCCAGCCATCTGTTGTTTGCCCCTCCCCCGTGCCTTCCTTGACCCTGGAAGGTGCCACTCCCAC
TGTCCTTTCCTAATAAAATGAGGAAATTGCATCGCATTGTCTGAGTAGGTGTCATTCTATTCTGGGGGGT
GGGGTGGGGCAGGACAGCAAGGGGGAGGATTGGGAAGACAATAGCAGGCATGCTGGGGATGCGGTGGGCT
CTATGGCTTCTGAGGCGGAAAGAACCAGCTGGGGCTCTAGGGGGTATCCCC
[124 nt withheld, positions 2642-2765]
C
[91 nt withheld, positions 2767-2857]
A
[49 nt withheld, positions 2859-2907]
CCTTTGACGTTGGAGTCCACGTTCTTT
[37 nt withheld, positions 2935-2971]
ACCCTATCTCGGTCTATTCTTTTGATTTATAAGGGATTTTGCCGATTTCGGCCTATTGGTTAAAAAATGA
GCTGATTTAACAAAAATTTAACGCGAATTAATTCTGTGGAATGTGTGTCAGTTAGGGTGTGGAAAGTCCC
CAGGCTCCCCAGCAGGCAGAAGTATGCAAAGCATGCATCTCAATTAGTCAGCAACCAGGTGTGGAAAGTC
CCCAGGCTCCCCAGCAGGCAGAAGTATGCAAAGCATGCATCTCAATTAGTCAGCAACCATAGTCCCGCCC
CTAACTCCGCCCATCCCGCCCCTAACTCCGCCCAGTTCCGCCCATTCTCCGCCCCATGGCTGACTAATTT
TTTTTATTTATGCAGAGGCCGAGGCCGCCTCTGCCTCTGAGCTATTCCAGAAGTAGTGAGGAGGCTTTTT
TGGAGGCCTAGGCTTTTGCAAAAAGCTCCCGGGAGCTTGTATATCCATTTTCGGATCTGATCAAGAGACA
GGATGAGGATCGTTTCGCATGATTGAACAAGATGGATTGCACGCAGGTTCTCCGGCCGCTTGGGTGGAGA
GGCTATTCGGCTATGACTGGGCACAACAGACAATCGGCTGCTCTGATGCCGCCGTGTTCCGGCTGTCAGC
GCAGGGGCGCCCGGTTCTTTTTGTCAAGACCGACCTGTCCGGTGCCCTGAATGAACTGCAGGACGAGGCA
GCGCGGCTATCGTGGCTGGCCACGACGGGCGTTCCTTGCGCAGCTGTGCTCGACGTTGTCACTGAAGCGG
GAAGGGACTGGCTGCTATTGGGCGAAGTGCCGGGGCAGGATCTCCTGTCATCTCACCTTGCTCCTGCCGA
GAAAGTATCCATCATGGCTGATGCAATGCGGCGGCTGCATACGCTTGATCCGGCTACCTGCCCATTCGAC
CACCAAGCGAAACATCGCATCGAGCGAGCACGTACTCGGATGGAAGCCGGTCTTGTCGATCAGGATGATC
TGGACGAAGAGCATCAGGGGCTCGCGCCAGCCGAACTGTTCGCCAGGCTCAAGGCGCGCATGCCCGACGG
CGAGGATCTCGTCGTGACCCATGGCGATGCCTGCTTGCCGAATATCATGGTGGAAAATGGCCGCTTTTCT
GGATTCATCGACTGTGGCCGGCTGGGTGTGGCGGACCGCTATCAGGACATAGCGTTGGCTACCCGTGATA
TTGCTGAAGAGCTTGGCGGCGAATGGGCTGACCGCTTCCTCGTGCTTTACGGTATCGCCGCTCCCGATTC
GCAGCGCATCGCCTTCTATCGCCTTCTTGACGAGTTCTTCTGAGCGGGACTCTGGGGTTCGAAATGACCG
ACCAAGCGACGCCCAACCTGCCATCACGAGATTTCGATTCCACCGCCGCCTTCTATGAAAGGTTGGGCTT
CGGAATCGTTTTCCGGGACGCCGGCTGGATGATCCTCCAGCGCGGGGATCTCATGCTGGAGTTCTTCGCC
CACCCCAACTTGTTTATTGCAGCTTATAATGGTTACAAATAAAGCAATAGCATCACAAATTTCACAAATA
AAGCATTTTTTTCACTGCATTCTAGTTGTGGTTTGTCCAAACTCATCAATGTATCTTATCATGTCTGTAT
ACCGTCGACCTCTAGCTAGAGCTTGGCGTAATCATGGTCATAGCTGTTTCCTGTGTGAAATTGTTATCCG
CTCACAATTCCACACAACATACGAGCCGGAAGCATAAAGTGTAAAGCCTGGGGTGCCTAATGAGTGAGCT
AACTCACATTAATTGCGTTGCGCTCACTGCCCGCTTTCCAGTCGGGAAACCTGTCGTGCCAGCTGCATTA
ATGAATCGGCCAACGCGCGGGGAGAGGCGGTTTGCGTATTGGGCGCTCTTCCGCTTCCTCGCTCACTGAC
TCGCTGCGCTCGGTCGTTCGGCTGCGGCGAGCGGTATCAGCTCACTCAAAGGCGGTAATACGGTTATCCA
CAGAATCAGGGGATAACGCAGGAAAGAACATGTGAGCAAAAGGCCAGCAAAAGGCCAGGAACCGTAAAAA
GGCCGCGTTGCTGGCGTTTTTCCATAGGCTCCGCCCCCCTGACGAGCATCACAAAAATCGACGCTCAAGT
CAGAGGTGGCGAAACCCGACAGGACTATAAAGATACCAGGCGTTTCCCCCTGGAAGCTCCCTCGTGCGCT
CTCCTGTTCCGACCCTGCCGCTTACCGGATACCTGTCCGCCTTTCTCCCTTCGGGAAGCGTGGCGCTTTC
TCATAGCTCACGCTGTAGGTATCTCAGTTCGGTGTAGGTCGTTCGCTCCAAGCTGGGCTGTGTGCACGAA
CCCCCCGTTCAGCCCGACCGCTGCGCCTTATCCGGTAACTATCGTCTTGAGTCCAACCCGGTAAGACACG
ACTTATCGCCACTGGCAGCAGCCACTGGTAACAGGATTAGCAGAGCGAGGTATGTAGGCGGTGCTACAGA
GTTCTTGAAGTGGTGGCCTAACTACGGCTACACTAGAAGAACAGTATTTGGTATCTGCGCTCTGCTGAAG
CCAGTTACCTTCGGAAAAAGAGTTGGTAGCTCTTGATCCGGCAAACAAACCACCGCTGGTAGCGGTGGTT
TTTTTGTTTGCAAGCAGCAGATTACGCGCAGAAAAAAAGGATCTCAAGAAGATCCTTTGATCTTTTCTAC
GGGGTCTGACGCTCAGTGGAACGAAAACTCACGTTAAGGGATTTTGGTCATGAGATTATCAAAAAGGATC
TTCACCTAGATCCTTTTAAATTAAAAATGAAGTTTTAAATCAATCTAAAGTATATATGAGTAAACTTGGT
CTGACAGTTACCAATGCTTAATCAGTGAGGCACCTATCTCAGCGATCTGTCTATTTCGTTCATCCATAGT
TGCCTGACTCCCCGTCGTGTAGATAACTACGATACGGGAGGGCTTACCATCTGGCCCCAGTGCTGCAATG
ATACCGCGAGACCCACGCTCACCGGCTCCAGATTTATCAGCAATAAACCAGCCAGCCGGAAGGGCCGAGC
GCAGAAGTGGTCCTGCAACTTTATCCGCCTCCATCCAGTCTATTAATTGTTGCCGGGAAGCTAGAGTAAG
TAGTTCGCCAGTTAATAGTTTGCGCAACGTTGTTGCCATTGCTACAGGCATCGTGGTGTCACGCTCGTCG
TTTGGTATGGCTTCATTCAGCTCCGGTTCCCAACGATCAAGGCGAGTTACATGATCCCCCATGTTGTGCA
AAAAAGCGGTTAGCTCCTTCGGTCCTCCGATCGTTGTCAGAAGTAAGTTGGCCGCAGTGTTATCACTCAT
GGTTATGGCAGCACTGCATAATTCTCTTACTGTCATGCCATCCGTAAGATGCTTTTCTGTGACTGGTGAG
TACTCAACCAAGTCATTCTGAGAATAGTGTATGCGGCGACCGAGTTGCTCTTGCCCGGCGTCAATACGGG
ATAATACCGCGCCACATAGCAGAACTTTAAAAGTGCTCATCATTGGAAAACGTTCTTCGGGGCGAAAACT
CTCAAGGATCTTACCGCTGTTGAGATCCAGTTCGATGTAACCCACTCGTGCACCCAACTGATCTTCAGCA
TCTTTTACTTTCACCAGCGTTTCTGGGTGAGCAAAAACAGGAAGGCAAAATGCCGCAAAAAAGGGAATAA
GGGCGACACGGAAATGTTGAATACTCATACTCTTCCTTTTTCAATATTATTGAAGCATTTATCAGGGTTA
TTGTCTCATGAGCGGATACATATTTGAATGTATTTAGAAAAATAAACAAATAGGGGTTCCGCGCACATTT
CCCCGAAAAGTGCCACCTGACGTCGACGGATCGGGAGATCTCCCGATCCCCTATGGTGCACTCTCAGTAC
AATCTGCTCTGATGCCGCATAGTTAAGCCAGTATCTGCTCCCTGCTTGTGTGTTGGAGGTCGCTGAGTAG
TGCGCGAGCAAAATTTAAGCTACAACAAGGCAAGGCTTGACCGACAATTGCATGAAGAATCTGCTTAGGG
TTAGGCGTTTTGCGCTGCTTCGCGATGTACGGGCCAGATATACGCGTTGACATTGATTATTGACTAGTTA
TTAATAGTAATCAATTACGGGGTCATTAGTTCATAGCCCATATATGGAGTTCCGCGTTACATAACTTACG
GTAAATGGCCCGCCTGGCTGACCGCCCAACGACCCCCGCCCATTGACGTCAATAATGACGTATGTTCCCA
TAGTAACGCCAATAGGGACTTTCCATTGACGTCAATGGGTGGAGTATTTACGGTAAACTGCCCACTTGGC
AGTACATCAAGTGTATCATATGCCAAGTACGCCCCCTATTGACGTCAATGACGGTAAATGGCCCGCCTGG
CATTATGCCCAGTACATGACCTTATGGGACTTTCCTACTTGGCAGTACATCTACGTATTAGTCATCGCTA
TTACCATGGTGATGCGGTTTTGGCAGTACATCAATGGGCGTGGATAGCGGTTTGACTCACGGGGATTTCC
AAGTCTCCACCCCATTGACGTCAATGGGAGTTTGTTTTGGCACCAAAATCAACGGGACTTTCCAAAATGT
CGTAACAACTCCGCCCCATTGACGCAAATGGGCGGTAGGCGTGTACGGTGGGAGGTCTATATAAGCAGAG
CTCTCTGGCTAACTAGAGAACCCACTGCTTACTGGCTTATCGAAATTAATACGACTCACTATAGGGAGAC
CCAAGCTGGCTAGCGTTTAAACTTAAGCTTGGTACCGAGCTCGGATCCC
